>Addgene plasmid #81579 | pDONR223_WBSCR17_p.D348N | addgene full sequence | sequence record 167011 | Addgene NGS Result
GGCAGTTCCCTACTCTCGCGTTAACGCTAGCATGGATGTTTTCCCAGTCACGACGTTGTAAAACGACGGC
CAGTCTTAAGCTCGGGCCCCAAATAATGATTTTATTTTGACTGATAGTGACCTGTTCGTTGCAACAAATT
GATGAGCAATGCTTTTTTATAATGCCAACTTTGTACAAAAAAGTTGGCATGGCTTCACTGAGAAGAGTCA
AAGTGCTGTTGGTGTTGAACTTGATCGCGGTAGCCGGCTTCGTGCTCTTCCTGGCCAAGTGCCGGCCCAT
CGCGGTGCGCAGCGGAGACGCCTTCCACGAGATCCGGCCGCGCGCCGAGGTGGCCAACCTCAGCGCGCAC
AGCGCCAGCCCCATCCAGGATGCGGTCCTGAAGCGCCTGTCGCTGCTGGAGGACATCGTGTACCGGCAGC
TGAATGGCTTATCCAAATCCCTTGGGCTCATTGAAGGTTATGGTGGGCGGGGTAAAGGGGGCCTTCCGGC
TACTCTTTCCCCGGCTGAAGAAGAAAAGGCTAAGGGACCCCATGAGAAGTATGGCTACAATTCATACCTC
AGTGAAAAAATTTCACTGGACCGTTCCATTCCGGATTATCGTCCCACCAAGTGTAAGGAGCTCAAGTACT
CCAAGGACCTGCCCCAGATATCCATCATATTCATCTTCGTGAACGAGGCCCTGTCGGTGATCCTGCGGTC
CGTGCACAGTGCCGTCAATCACACGCCCACACACCTGCTGAAGGAAATCATTCTGGTGGATGACAACAGC
GACGAAGAGGAGCTGAAGGTCCCCCTAGAGGAGTATGTCCACAAACGCTACCCCGGGCTGGTGAAGGTGG
TAAGAAATCAGAAGAGGGAAGGCCTGATCCGCGCTCGCATTGAGGGCTGGAAGGTGGCTACCGGGCAGGT
CACTGGCTTCTTTGATGCCCACGTGGAATTCACCGCTGGCTGGGCTGAGCCGGTTCTATCCCGCATCCAG
GAAAACCGGAAGCGTGTGATCCTCCCCTCCATTGACAACATCAAACAGGACAACTTTGAGGTGCAGCGGT
ACGAGAACTCGGCCCACGGGTACAGCTGGGAGCTGTGGTGCATGTACATCAGCCCCCCAAAAGACTGGTG
GGACGCCGGAGACCCTTCTCTCCCCATCAGGACCCCAGCCATGATAGGCTGCTCGTTCGTGGTCAACAGG
AAGTTCTTCGGTGAAATTGGTCTTCTGGATCCTGGCATGAATGTATACGGAGGAGAAAATATTGAACTGG
GAATCAAGGTATGGCTCTGTGGGGGCAGCATGGAGGTCCTTCCTTGCTCACTGGTGGCCCACATTGAGCG
GAAGAAGAAGCCATATAATAGCAACATTGGCTTCTACACCAAGAGGAATGCTCTTCGCGTTGCTGAGGTC
TGGATGGACGATTACAAGTCTCATGTGTACATAGCGTGGAACCTGCCGCTGGAGAATCCGGGAATTGACA
TCGGTGATGTCTCCGAAAGAAGAGCATTAAGGAAAAGTTTAAAGTGTAAGAATTTCCAGTGGTACCTGGA
CCATGTTTACCCAGAAATGAGAAGATACAATAATACCGTTGCTTACGGGGAGCTTCGCAACAACAAGGCA
AAAGACGTCTGCTTGGACCAGGGGCCGCTGGAGAACCACACAGCAATATTGTATCCGTGCCATGGCTGGG
GACCACAGCTTGCCCGCTACACCAAGGAAGGCTTCCTGCACTTGGGTGCCCTGGGGACCACCACACTCCT
CCCCGACACCCGCTGCCTGGTGGACAACTCCAAGAGTCGGCTGCCCCAGCTCCTGGACTGCGACAAGGTC
AAGAGCAGCCTGTACAAGCGCTGGAACTTCATCCAGAATGGAGCCATCATGAACAAGGGCACGGGACGCT
GCCTGGAGGTGGAGAACCGGGGCCTGGCTGGCATCGACCTCATCCTCCGCAGCTGCACAGGTCAGAGGTG
GACCATTAAGAACTCCATCAAGTGATTGCCAACTTTCTTGTACAAAGTTGGCATTATAAGAAAGCATTGC
TTATCAATTTGTTGCAACGAACAGGTCACTATCAGTCAAAATAAAATCATTATTTGCCATCCAGCTGATA
TCCCCTATAGTGAGTCGTATTACATGGTCATAGCTGTTTCCTGGCAGCTCTGGCCCGTGTCTCAAAATCT
CTGATGTTACATTGCACAAGATAAAAATATATCATCATGCCTCCTCTAGACCAGCCAGGACAGAAATGCC
TCGACTTCGCTGCTACCCAAGGTTGCCGGGTGACGCACACCGTGGAAACGGATGGAGGCACGAACCCAGT
GGACATAAGCCTGTTCGGTTCGTAAGCTGTAATGCAAGTAGCGTATGCGCTCACGCAACTGGTCCAGAAC
CTTGACCGAACGCAGCGGTGGTAACGGCGCAGTGGCGGTTTTCATGGCTTGTTATGACTGTTTTTTTGGG
GTACAGTCTATGCCTCGGGCATCCAAGCAGCAAGCGCGTTACGCCGTGGGTCGATGTTTGATGTTATGGA
GCAGCAACGATGTTACGCAGCAGGGCAGTCGCCCTAAAACAAAGTTAAACATTATGAGGGAAGCGGTGAT
CGCCGAAGTATCGACTCAACTATCAGAGGTAGTTGGCGTCATCGAGCGCCATCTCGAACCGACGTTGCTG
GCCGTACATTTGTACGGCTCCGCAGTGGATGGCGGCCTGAAGCCACACAGTGATATTGATTTGCTGGTTA
CGGTGACCGTAAGGCTTGATGAAACAACGCGGCGAGCTTTGATCAACGACCTTTTGGAAACTTCGGCTTC
CCCTGGAGAGAGCGAGATTCTCCGCGCTGTAGAAGTCACCATTGTTGTGCACGACGACATCATTCCGTGG
CGTTATCCAGCTAAGCGCGAACTGCAATTTGGAGAATGGCAGCGCAATGACATTCTTGCAGGTATCTTCG
AGCCAGCCACGATCGACATTGATCTGGCTATCTTGCTGACAAAAGCAAGAGAACATAGCGTTGCCTTGGT
AGGTCCAGCGGCGGAGGAACTCTTTGATCCGGTTCCTGAACAGGATCTATTTGAGGCGCTAAATGAAACC
TTAACGCTATGGAACTCGCCGCCCGACTGGGCTGGCGATGAGCGAAATGTAGTGCTTACGTTGTCCCGCA
TTTGGTACAGCGCAGTAACCGGCAAAATCGCGCCGAAGGATGTCGCTGCCGACTGGGCAATGGAGCGCCT
GCCGGCCCAGTATCAGCCCGTCATACTTGAAGCTAGACAGGCTTATCTTGGACAAGAAGAAGATCGCTTG
GCCTCGCGCGCAGATCAGTTGGAAGAATTTGTCCACTACGTGAAAGGCGAGATCACCAAGGTAGTCGGCA
AATAACCCTCGAGCCACCCATGACCAAAATCCCTTAACGTGAGTTACGCGTCGTTCCACTGAGCGTCAGA
CCCCGTAGAAAAGATCAAAGGATCTTCTTGAGATCCTTTTTTTCTGCGCGTAATCTGCTGCTTGCAAACA
AAAAAACCACCGCTACCAGCGGTGGTTTGTTTGCCGGATCAAGAGCTACCAACTCTTTTTCCGAAGGTAA
CTGGCTTCAGCAGAGCGCAGATACCAAATACTGTTCTTCTAGTGTAGCCGTAGTTAGGCCACCACTTCAA
GAACTCTGTAGCACCGCCTACATACCTCGCTCTGCTAATCCTGTTACCAGTGGCTGCTGCCAGTGGCGAT
AAGTCGTGTCTTACCGGGTTGGACTCAAGACGATAGTTACCGGATAAGGCGCAGCGGTCGGGCTGAACGG
GGGGTTCGTGCACACAGCCCAGCTTGGAGCGAACGACCTACACCGAACTGAGATACCTACAGCGTGAGCT
ATGAGAAAGCGCCACGCTTCCCGAAGGGAGAAAGGCGGACAGGTATCCGGTAAGCGGCAGGGTCGGAACA
GGAGAGCGCACGAGGGAGCTTCCAGGGGGAAACGCCTGGTATCTTTATAGTCCTGTCGGGTTTCGCCACC
TCTGACTTGAGCGTCGATTTTTGTGATGCTCGTCAGGGGGGCGGAGCCTATGGAAAAACGCCAGCAACGC
GGCCTTTTTACGGTTCCTGGCCTTTTGCTGGCCTTTTGCTCACATGTTCTTTCCTGCGTTATCCCCTGAT
TCTGTGGATAACCGTATTACCGCCTTTGAGTGAGCTGATACCGCTCGCCGCAGCCGAACGACCGAGCGCA
GCGAGTCAGTGAGCGAGGAAGCGGAAGAGCGCCCAATACGCAAACCGCCTCTCCCCGCGCGTTGGCCGAT
TCATTAATGCAGCTGGCACGACAGGTTTCCCGACTGGAAAGCGGGCAGTGAGCGCAACGCAATTAATACG
CGTACCGCTAGCCAGGAAGAGTTTGTAGAAACGCAAAAAGGCCATCCGTCAGGATGGCCTTCTGCTTAGT
TTGATGCCTGGCAGTTTATGGCGGGCGTCCTGCCCGCCACCCTCCGGGCCGTTGCTTCACAACGTTCAAA
TCCGCTCCCGGCGGATTTGTCCTACTCAGGAGAGCGTTCACCGACAAACAACAGATAAAACGAAAGGCCC
AGTCTTCCGACTGAGCCTTTCGTTTTATTTGATGCCT
Features (pLannotate 1.2.2; 12 found; start..end, strand, type, name):
     38..74      -  CDS            lacZα (fragment): LacZα fragment of β-galactosidase; lacZ fragment
     91..186     +  protein_bind   attL3: mutant version of attL; recombination site for the Gateway® LR reaction LR Clonase™
    189..1982    +  CDS            GALNT17: GLT17_HUMAN - Also known as WBSCR17 From Homo sapiens (Human).
   1990..2085    -  protein_bind   attL3: mutant version of attL; recombination site for the Gateway® LR reaction LR Clonase™
   2104..2122    -  promoter       T7 promoter: promoter for bacteriophage T7 RNA polymerase
   2312..2335    +  promoter       Pc promoter (fragment): intI1 (promoter lies within the coding sequence); class 1 integron promoter
   2511..2567    +  CDS            GmR (fragment): gentamycin acetyltransferase; aacC1; confers resistance to gentamycin
   2574..3365    +  CDS            SmR: aminoglycoside adenylyltransferase (Murphy, 1985); aadA; confers resistance to spectinomycin and streptomycin
   3458..4046    +  rep_origin     ori: high-copy-number ColE1/pMB1/pBR322/pUC origin of replication
   4229..4321    +  CDS            lacI (fragment): lac repressor; lacI; The lac repressor binds to the lac operator to inhibit transcription in E. coli. This inhibition can be relieved by adding lactose or isopropyl-β-D-thiogalactopyranoside (IPTG).
   4376..4403    -  terminator     rrnB T2 terminator: transcription terminator T2 from the E. coli rrnB gene
   4535..4578    +  terminator     rrnB T1 terminator: Escherichia coli rrnB; transcription terminator T1 from the E. coli rrnB gene
