[The description below was written by a language model from this plasmid's Addgene catalogue record and pLannotate feature annotations shown in this document.]
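Description:
pDONR223_WBSCR17_p.D348N is a Gateway entry clone built on the Invitrogen pDONR223 backbone and carries a mutant allele of the human WBSCR17 open reading frame, now officially named GALNT17, which encodes a member of the polypeptide N-acetylgalactosaminyltransferase family. It is a purely bacterial shuttle plasmid. It replicates from a high-copy ColE1/pUC-type origin and is selected with spectinomycin through the aadA (SmR) aminoglycoside adenylyltransferase gene. That gene sits downstream of fragments of a class 1 integron Pc promoter and a gentamicin resistance gene. Short lacZα and lacI remnants and the rrnB T1 and T2 terminators are also annotated in the backbone. The sequenced record is 4,587 nt.

The roughly 1.8 kb GALNT17 coding sequence is flanked on both sides by Gateway attL recombination sites. The automated annotation labels both as attL3, which probably reflects imprecise matching rather than the true identity of the two sites. No promoter drives the insert, as the catalogue states. A T7 promoter lies just outside the downstream att site in reverse orientation. The clone is therefore not intended for expression, but for LR Clonase-mediated transfer of the ORF into destination vectors that supply promoters, tags or viral elements. The insert is in the "closed" configuration, with a stop codon immediately after the coding sequence, so C-terminal fusions would not be read through. The plasmid name refers to the D348N substitution, but the record lists a second change, R375L, which users should bear in mind. The construct belongs to the Target Accelerator Plasmid Collection, assembled for systematic functional testing of rare cancer-associated variants.
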