Addgene plasmid #81579: pDONR223_WBSCR17_p.D348N
Purpose: Gateway Donor vector containing WBSCR17 , part of the Target Accelerator Plasmid Collection.
Depositing lab: Jesse Boehm & William Hahn & David Root. Depositing organization: Broad Institute. Publication: Systematic Functional Interrogation of Rare Cancer Variants Identifies Oncogenic Alleles. Kim E, Ilic N, Shrestha Y, Zou L, Kamburov A, Zhu C, Yang X, Lubonja R, Tran N, Nguyen C, Lawrence MS, Piccioni F, Bagul M, Doench JG, Chouinard CR, Wu X, Hogstrom L, Natoli T, Tamayo P, Horn H, Corsello SM, Lage K, Root DE, Subramanian A, Golub TR, Getz G, Boehm JS, Hahn WC. Cancer Discov. 2016 Jul;6(7):714-26. doi: 10.1158/2159-8290.CD-16-0160. Epub 2016 May 4. PubMed 27147599.
Backbone
  Vector backbone: pDONR223
  Backbone manufacturer: Invitrogen
  Backbone size w/o insert (bp): 2790
  Vector type: Gateway Entry vector
Growth in bacteria
  Bacterial resistance: Spectinomycin, 50 μg/mL
  Growth temperature: 37°C
  Growth strain: DH5alpha
  Copy number: High Copy
Gene/Insert
  Gene/Insert name: WBSCR17
  Species: H. sapiens (human)
  Mutation: D348N; R375L
  GenBank ID: NM_022479.2
  Entrez Gene: GALNT17 (a.k.a. GALNACT17, GALNT16, GALNT20, GALNTL3, GalNAc-T17, GalNAc-T19, GalNAc-T5L, WBSCR17)
  Promoter: None
  Cloning method: Gateway Cloning
  Sequencing primers: 5′ M13pUC-fwd; 3′ M13-Rev
Terms and licenses: Academic/Nonprofit Terms; Industry Terms: Not Available to Industry
Depositor comments: Closed state: stop codon immediately follows insert
How to cite: pDONR223_WBSCR17_p.D348N was a gift from Jesse Boehm & William Hahn & David Root (Addgene plasmid # 81579 ; http://n2t.net/addgene:81579 ; RRID:Addgene_81579)
