>Addgene plasmid #81579 | pDONR223_WBSCR17_p.D348N | depositor partial sequence | sequence record 154898 | Insert sequence
ATGGCTTCACTGAGAAGAGTCAAAGTGCTGTTGGTGTTGAACTTGATCGCGGTAGCCGGCTTCGTGCTCT
TCCTGGCCAAGTGCCGGCCCATCGCGGTGCGCAGCGGAGACGCCTTCCACGAGATCCGGCCGCGCGCCGA
GGTGGCCAACCTCAGCGCGCACAGCGCCAGCCCCATCCAGGATGCGGTCCTGAAGCGCCTGTCGCTGCTG
GAGGACATCGTGTACCGGCAGCTGAATGGCTTATCCAAATCCCTTGGGCTCATTGAAGGTTATGGTGGGC
GGGGTAAAGGGGGCCTTCCGGCTACTCTTTCCCCGGCTGAAGAAGAAAAGGCTAAGGGACCCCATGAGAA
GTATGGCTACAATTCATACCTCAGTGAAAAAATTTCACTGGACCGTTCCATTCCGGATTATCGTCCCACC
AAGTGTAAGGAGCTCAAGTACTCCAAGGACCTGCCCCAGATATCCATCATATTCATCTTCGTGAACGAGG
CCCTGTCGGTGATCCTGCGGTCCGTGCACAGTGCCGTCAATCACACGCCCACACACCTGCTGAAGGAAAT
CATTCTGGTGGATGACAACAGCGACGAAGAGGAGCTGAAGGTCCCCCTAGAGGAGTATGTCCACAAACGC
TACCCCGGGCTGGTGAAGGTGGTAAGAAATCAGAAGAGGGAAGGCCTGATCCGCGCTCGCATTGAGGGCT
GGAAGGTGGCTACCGGGCAGGTCACTGGCTTCTTTGATGCCCACGTGGAATTCACCGCTGGCTGGGCTGA
GCCGGTTCTATCCCGCATCCAGGAAAACCGGAAGCGTGTGATCCTCCCCTCCATTGACACATCAAACAGG
ACAACTTTGAGGTGCAGCGGTACGAGAACTCGGCCCACGGGTACAGCTGGGAGCTGTGGTGCATGTACAT
CAGCCCCCCAAAAGACTGGTGGGACGCCGGAGACCCTTCTCTCCCCATCAGGACCCCAGCCATGATAGGC
TGCTCGTTCGTGGTCAACAGGAAGTTCTTCGGTGAAATTGGTCTTCTGGATCCTGGCATGAATGTATACG
GAGGAGAAAATATTGAACTGGGAATCAAGGTATGGCTCTGTGGGGGCAGCATGGAGGTCCTTCCTTGCTC
ACTGGTGGCCCACATTGAGCGGAAGAAGAAGCCATATAATAGCAACATTGGCTTCTACACCAAGAGGAAT
GCTCTTCGCGTTGCTGAGGTCTGGATGGACGATTACAAGTCTCATGTGTACATAGCGTGGAACCTGCCGC
TGGAGAATCCGGGAATTGACATCCAGNTGATGTCNCCGAAAGAAGAGCATTAAGGAAAAGTTTAAAGTGT
AAGAATTTCCAGTGGTACCTGGACCATGTTTACCCAGAAATGAGAAGATACAATAATACCGTTGCTTACG
GGGAGCTTCGCAACAACAAGGCAAAAGACGTCTGCTTGGACCAGGGGCCGCTGGAGAACCACACAGCAAT
ATTGTATCCGTGCCATGGCTGGGGACCACAGCTTGCCCGCTACACCAAGGAAGGCTTCCTGCACTTGGGT
GCCCTGGGGACCACCACACTCCTCCCCGACACCCGCTGCCTGGTGGACAACTCCAAGAGTCGGCTGCCCC
AGCTCCTGGACTGCGACAAGGTCAAGAGCAGCCTGTACAAGCGCTGGAACTTCATCCAGAATGGAGCCAT
CATGAACAAGGGCACGGGACGCTGCCTGGAGGTGGAGAACCGGGGCCTGGCTGGCATCGACCTCATCCTC
CGCAGCTGCACAGGTCAGAGGTGGACCATTAAGAACTCCATCAAG
